Addgene plasmid #147675: pAc5.1B-lambdaN-HA-DmPAN3-M651FP652G_U
Purpose: Insect Expression of DmPAN3-M651FP652G
Depositing lab: Elisa Izaurralde. Depositing organization: Max Planck Institute for Developmental Biology. Publication: Structure of the PAN3 pseudokinase reveals the basis for interactions with the PAN2 deadenylase and the GW182 proteins. Christie M, Boland A, Huntzinger E, Weichenrieder O, Izaurralde E. Mol Cell. 2013 Aug 8;51(3):360-73. doi: 10.1016/j.molcel.2013.07.011. PubMed 23932717.
Backbone
  Vector backbone: Unknown
  Vector type: Insect Expression
Growth in bacteria
  Bacterial resistance: Ampicillin, 100 μg/mL
  Growth temperature: 37°C
  Growth strain: DH5alpha
  Copy number: Low Copy
Gene/Insert
  Gene/Insert name: DmPAN3-M651FP652G
  Species: D. melanogaster (fly)
  Entrez Gene: CG11486 (a.k.a. Dmel_CG11486, Dmel\CG11486, PAN3)
  Cloning method: Unknown
Terms and licenses: Academic/Nonprofit Terms; Industry Terms: Not Available to Industry
Depositor comments: ORF extracted from the NCBI: LD14901 Plasmids from this collection were made available to the research community and donated after the lab closed. Please note that the sequence provided by the depositing laboratory may be theoretical/predicted or based on Sanger sequencing results. There may be discrepancies between sequencing results obtained by Addgene and the depositor sequence. If an Addgene verified sequence is not available, please contact before placing your order to request that our lab fully sequence the plasmid.
How to cite: pAc5.1B-lambdaN-HA-DmPAN3-M651FP652G_U was a gift from Elisa Izaurralde (Addgene plasmid # 147675 ; http://n2t.net/addgene:147675 ; RRID:Addgene_147675)
