[The description below was written by a language model from this plasmid's Addgene catalogue record and pLannotate feature annotations shown in this document.]
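Description:
pAc5.1B-lambdaN-HA-DmPAN3-M651FP652G_U is a 7,846 nt insect expression plasmid for producing a mutant form of Drosophila melanogaster PAN3 (CG11486) in fly cells. The catalogue lists the backbone as unknown, although the name and the annotated parts point to a pAc5.1-type vector. It is maintained in E. coli through a ColE1/pUC-family origin and selected with ampicillin via the β-lactamase gene and its bla promoter. The record describes it as low copy, even though the origin is annotated as a high-copy type. Short fragments of a tetracycline resistance gene and of SV40 large T antigen are also annotated; these appear to be non-functional backbone remnants.

Expression is driven by the constitutive Drosophila actin 5C (Ac5) promoter and terminated by an SV40 polyadenylation signal. The open reading frame begins with a short fragment of bacteriophage lambda N protein, the peptide that binds boxB RNA hairpins, followed by an HA epitope (annotated as a fragment of a 3xHA tag, consistent in length with a single copy) and then the PAN3 coding sequence carrying the M651F and P652G substitutions. A vector-derived V5 tag lies downstream of the insert, but the record does not say whether it is in frame or translated.

PAN3 is the regulatory subunit of the PAN2–PAN3 deadenylase complex, which shortens mRNA poly(A) tails in general and miRNA-mediated mRNA turnover. The lambdaN fusion is the kind used in tethering assays, where a protein is recruited to a boxB-containing reporter mRNA, while the HA tag allows detection or immunoprecipitation. The associated study addressed PAN3 pseudokinase structure and its interactions with PAN2 and GW182 proteins, so this mutant presumably tests one such structural feature, though the record does not state which.
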