Features (pLannotate 1.2.2; 11 found; start..end, strand, type, name):
     56..2568    +  promoter       Ac5 promoter: Drosophila melanogaster actin 5C promoter
   2588..2653    +  CDS            N (fragment): REGN_LAMBD - Experimental evidence at protein level: Swiss-Prot protein existence level 1. Plays a role as a transcriptional antitermination factor that allows the virus to initiate its lytic phase. Activates expression of the delayed viral early genes by modifying host RNA polymerase (RNAP) into a form that is resistant to termination signals. This antitermination function requires the host NusA protein which serves to stabilize the interaction between antitermination protein N and host RNA polymerase. From Escherichia phage lambda (Bacteriophage lambda).
   2678..2704    +  CDS            3xHA (fragment): three tandem HA epitope tags
   2723..5092    +  CDS            PAN3: PAN3_DROME - Experimental evidence at protein level: Swiss-Prot protein existence level 1. Regulatory subunit of the poly(A)-nuclease (PAN) deadenylation complex, one of two cytoplasmic mRNA deadenylases involved in general and miRNA-mediated mRNA turnover. PAN specifically shortens poly(A) tails of RNA and the activity is stimulated by poly(A)-binding protein (PABP). PAN deadenylation is followed by rapid degradation of the shortened mRNA tails by the CCR4-NOT complex. Deadenylated mRNAs are then degraded by two alternative mechanisms, namely exosome-mediated 3'-5' exonucleolytic degradation,
   5131..5172    +  CDS            V5 tag: epitope tag from simian virus 5
   5272..5406    -  polyA_signal   SV40 poly(A) signal: SV40 polyadenylation signal
   5429..5513    -  CDS            large T antigen (fragment): large T antigen from SV40 (simian virus 40)
   5514..5984    +  CDS            TcR (fragment): tetracycline efflux protein; tet; confers resistance to tetracycline
   6028..6616    -  rep_origin     ori: high-copy-number ColE1/pMB1/pBR322/pUC origin of replication
   6787..7647    -  CDS            AmpR: β-lactamase; bla; confers resistance to ampicillin, carbenicillin, and related antibiotics
   7648..7752    -  promoter       AmpR promoter: bla
>Addgene plasmid #147675 | pAc5.1B-lambdaN-HA-DmPAN3-M651FP652G_U | depositor full sequence | sequence record 290122 | Full Sequence
CTTCAAGGAATTAATTCTATATTCTAAAAACACAAATGATACTTCTAAAAAAAATCATGAATGGCATCAA
CTCTGAATCAAATCTTTGCAGATGCACCTACTTCTCATTTCCACTGTCACATCATTTTTCCAGATCTCGC
TGCCTGTTATGTGGCCCACAAACCAAGACACGTTTTATGGCCATTAAAGCTGGCTGATCGTCGCCAAACA
CCAAATACATATCAATATGTACATTCGAGAAAGAAGCGATCAAAGAAGCGTCTTCGGGCGAGTAGGAGAA
TGCGGAGGAGAAGGAGAACGAGCTGATCTAGTATCTCTCCACAATCCAATGCCAACTGACCAACTGGCCA
TATTCGGAGCAATTTGAAGCCAATTTCCATCGCCTGGCGATCGCTCCATTCTTGGCTATATGTTTTTCAC
CGTTCCCGGGGCCATTTTCAAAGACTCGTCGGTAAGATAAGATTGTGTCACTCGCTGTCTCTCTTCATTT
GTCGAAGAATGCTGAGGAATTTCGCGATGACGTCGGCGAGTATTTTGAAGAATGAGAATAATTTGTATTT
ATACGAAAATCAGTTAGTGGAATTTTCTACAAAAACATGTTATCTATAGATAATTTTGTTGCAAAATATG
TTGACTATGACAAAGATTGTATGTATATACCTTTAATGTATTCTCATTTTCTTATGTATTTATAATGGCA
ATGATGATACTGATGATATTTTAAGATGATGCCAGACCACAGGCTGATTTCTGCGTCTTTTGCCGAACGC
AGTGCATGTGCGGTTGTTGTTTTTTGGAATAGTTTCAATTTTCGGACTGTCCGCTTTGATTTCAGTTTCT
TGGCTTATTCAAAAAGCAAAGTAAAGCCAAAAAAGCGAGATGGCAATACCAAATGCGGCAAAACGGTAGT
GGAAGGAAAGGGGTGCGGGGCAGCGGAAGGAAGGGTGGGGCGGGGCGTGGCGGGGTCTGTGGCTGGGCGC
GACGTCACCGACGTTGGAGCCACTCCTTTGACCATGTGTGCGTGTGTGTATTATTCGTGTCTCGCCACTC
GCCGGTTGTTTTTTTCTTTTTATCTCGCTCTCTCTAGCGCCATCTCGTACGCATGCTCAACGCACCGCAT
GTTGCCGTGTCCTTTATGCGTCATTTTGGCTCGAAATAGGCAATTATTTAAACAAAGATTAGTCAACGAA
AACGCTAAAATAAATAAGTCTACAATATGGTTACTTATTGCCATGTGTGTGCAGCCAACGATAGCAACAA
AAGCAACAACACAGTGGCTTTCCCTCTTTCACTTTTTGTTTGCAAGCGCGTGCGAGCAAGACGGCACGAC
CGGCAAACGCAATTACGCTGACAAAGAGCAGACGAAGTTTTGGCCGAAAAACATCAAGGCGCCTGATACG
AATGCATTTGCAATAACAATTGCGATATTTAATATTGTTTATGAAGCTGTTTGACTTCAAAACACACAAA
AAAAAAAATAAAACAAATTATTTGAAAGAGAATTAGGAATCGGACAGCTTATCGTTACGGGCTAACAGCA
CACCGAGACGAAATAGCTTACCTGACGTCACAGCCTCTGGAAGAACTGCCGCCAAGCAGAGAGAGAGAGA
AAAAGAGGGAGAGCAGCTTAGACCGCATGTGCTTGTGTGTGAGGCGTCTCTCTCTTCGTCTCCTGTTTGC
GCAAACGCATAGACTGCACTGAGAAAATCGATTACCTATTTTTTATGAATGAATATTTGCACTATTACTA
TTCAAAACTATTAAGATAGCAATCACATTCAATAGCCAAATACTATACCACCTGAGCGATGCAACGAAAT
GATCAATTTGAGCAAAAATGCTGCATATTTAGGACGGCATCATTATAGAAATGCTTCTTGCTGTGTACTT
TTCTCTCGTCTGGCAGCTGTTTCGCCGTTATTGTTAAAACCGGCTTAAGTTAGGTGTGTTTTCTACGACT
AGTGATGCCCCTACTAGAAGATGTGTGTTGCACAAATGTCCCTGAATAACCAATTTGAAGTGCAGATAGC
AGTAAACGTAAGCTAATATGAATATTATTTAACTGTAATGTTTTAATATCGCTGGACATTACTAATAAAC
CCACTATAAACACATGTACATATGTATGTTTTGGCATACAATGAGTAGTTGGGGAAAAAATGTGTAAAAG
CACCGTGACCATCACAGCATAAAGATAACCAGCTGAAGTATCGAATATGAGTAACCCCCAAATTGAATCA
CATGCCGCAACTGATAGGACCCATGGAAGTACACTCTTCATGGCGATATACAAGACACACACAAGCACGA
ACACCCAGTTGCGGAGGAAATTCTCCGTAAATGAAAACCCAATCGGCGAACAATTCATACCCATATATGG
TAAAAGTTTTGAACGCGACTTGAGAGCGGAGAGCATTGCGGCTGATAAGGTTTTAGCGCTAAGCGGGCTT
TATAAAACGGGCTGCGGGACCAGTTTTCATATCACTACCGTTTGAGTTCTTGTGCTGTGTGGATACTCCT
CCCGACACAAAGCCGCTCCATCAGCCAGCAGTCGTCTAATCCAGAGACCCCGGATCGGGGTACCAACATG
GACGCACAAACACGACGACGTGAGCGTCGCGCTGAGAAACAAGCTCAATGGAAAGCTGCAAACGGTGGAT
CTCCTCCACATATGGCTTACCCATACGATGTTCCAGATTACGCTCCTCCAAGCTTGAATTCTATGTGCTC
GACTTATGGACTCTTATCTTTTGAGTTTTCAGATACGGCTGCTATGGATCCAATTTTCTTCTCGCCAACG
AATGGAATACCGTCAGAGAGTAAACTCGCCACTTATATGAATCGACAGAATGTCGCCACACCGAGCGGTT
ATGGGCTGAATAACGGGTTCTCACTACTTAATTTGGATTCGCCCCTAAATAAAAAGTCCCAGGTCACGCC
GCAGTCGCCCGAGTTCATTCCAACGCGCCTTGGCTCGACGCCCAACTTCTATGCACCATATCACAACGCG
CCCATGCAATTAAGTAATGGGCTCAATGGCGTCAATGGGTTAACAGCCGCCGCAGCAGCAGCAGCAGCAG
CCGCCGCCGCCGCCGCAGCAGCAGTTCCCTCCTCCACGTCATCGGCGTCCTCCGCCTCGGTGACCATCAG
CAAAACGGCCAACGGTGGCGCCTCCATGCTCGCCCTGCAAAAGACCGCATCCATCGCCTCTGTAACCATC
GCACAACAGCAGCCACAGCATCCACAGAAACAGCAACAGCATCCGCCGTCGGTGGGCGGAGGAGCTGTGT
CCGCCGCCTCCGCCCCCATTGCCATTAGTGGCGCTCCACCGAATCCCGCCGCAGCTCCGTTCGTCAGCAG
CATGTCCGCTCAGACGCCGCTCAAGGGGAGGGGCGCCATGATGCGCCAGGAATCACCAACGGCAGCCATG
ATTTCGGGCGCAGGGCCAGGTGAGAAGTCGCCACCGCACGGGATGACGCCGCACGGAGCATCGCCCATAC
CATCAGCGCTGCCCACCAGCGTGCACCAGGAGAACGTAGGCGGCACCATATACTTCTATCCGACTGCCAA
CGCACAGAACAGCCAGCCCGTCGTCAATTCCATGGTGGTGGATGGAACGCATCCGGCTCTCCATGGCGTG
AGTGCTGTGGCGCCGATGAGTGCGGGCGTTCCGGCGGCCATGATGTACACGGGGCATGTGTATCCGGGAC
CGTCCTCCAACGTGGTCACCATGCAGCCAAAGACGCTGCTGGAGTCGGCCTTCTTTATGCCCGACGAGAT
GCGCGCCGAAGTCCTCGCCCGCAACGAGATCTCTAACCTGATCATGGACGCAGCGGAGGCTGCGCAGCAC
GCTCTACCGCTGGAGGTGGAGAACTACCATGCCCTGTATCCACTGGAACCGCCGGCGCAGCCGTTGCACG
CCAAGCTCACGTTCCCCGCCACCACTTATAGGGCCACGCACAACACGACGGGCTACAAGTACTGCCTGCG
AAGAATACATGGTTTCCGCCTGCAGTCGACCAAGTGCATGACGCTGGTGGAGATGTGGAAGAAGCTGCAG
CACACGAATGTGGTACAACTGCGTGAGGTGTTCACGACGAAAGCATTTGGTGATAACTCTTTAGTATTAG
TGTACGACTATCATCCCGGCTCACAAACATTACTGGCCAAATACTTCACTCCGGCGCCAGAGACCAACGG
GTACACTGATCCATTCCAAGGCGAGGCCCGCCCCTTCAGTCATAAGAGTAACATGCAGCGAACGAGCAAT
GGACCGCTGCTACCGGAGGCCACCATCTGGTCGATCATCATGCAGCTGACCGCCGGCTTAAAAGCCATCC
ACCATGCCGGTCTTGCCTGCAAGGTTCTGGATCCCACAAAGATTATAGTGACGGGCAAGCGTGTACGGTT
TAGCTCATGCTGCATTTCGGATATAACGCAATTCGATCCGAATGCATCCAATCCCTTGGCGCTGGTTAAT
ATGCATCAGCAGGACGATCTGACCGCTTTGGGTCGCTTAGTATTAGCTTTGGCCTGCCGCTGTCTTCAAT
CCGTGCAACGCGACAATGTCCAGTCCAGCATCGATATGGTCACGCGAAACTACTCCACCGATCTGCGAAA
CTTTATTGTTTACCTCTTCACCACCAATAATCGTCGCTCCGTGACCGACCTGTTCGGTATGATTGGTGCC
CGCTTCTATACGCAACTGGATGCACTGCAGAGCAAAATTGATATGCAGGAGGACGAGTTGGCCAAGGAGA
TGGAGAACGGGCGGTTATATCGCATTTTGGTCAAACTTAATAGCATCAACGAGCGACCCGACTTTAATCT
GGACTGCACTTGGTCTGAGACTGGTGATAGATACATGTTGAAATTATTCCGTGATTATTTGTTCCATTCC
GTCACTGAGGATGGCCGGCCCTGGCTAGATCACGCACACATTGTACAATGCCTCAACAAGCTGGATGCTG
GCTCCATAGAGCGCGTGCAACTGATGTCCCGCGACGAGCAATCGGTACTCATCGTCTCCTATGCTGAACT
CAAGAATTGTCTGGAGAACGCCTTCTCCGAACTGATGTCAAGTGCGGCCAACTGAGCGGCCGCTCGAGTC
TAGAGGGCCCGCGGTTCGAAGGTAAGCCTATCCCTAACCCTCTCCTCGGTCTCGATTCTACGCGTACCGG
TCATCATCACCATCACCATTGAGTTTAAACCCGCTGATCAGCCTCGACTGTGCCTTCTAAGGCCTGAGCT
CGCTGATCAGCCTCGATCGAGGATCCAGACATGATAAGATACATTGATGAGTTTGGACAAACCACAACTA
GAATGCAGTGAAAAAAATGCTTTATTTGTGAAATTTGTGATGCTATTGCTTTATTTGTAACCATTATAAG
CTGCAATAAACAAGTTAACAACAACAATTGCATTCATTTTATGTTTCAGGTTCAGGGGGAGGTGTGGGAG
GTTTTTTAAAGCAAGTAAAACCTCTACAAATGTGGTATGGCTGATTATGATCAGTCGACCGATGCCCTTG
AGAGCCTTCAACCCAGTCAGCTCCTTCCGGTGGGCGCGGGGCATGACTATCGTCGCCGCACTTATGACTG
TCTTCTTTATCATGCAACTCGTAGGACAGGTGCCGGCAGCGCTCTGGGTCATTTTCGGCGAGGACCGCTT
TCGCTGGAGCGCGACGATGATCGGCCTGTCGCTTGCGGTATTCGGAATCTTGCACGCCCTCGCTCAAGCC
TTCGTCACTGGTCCCGCCACCAAACGTTTCGGCGAGAAGCAGGCCATTATCGCCGGCATGGCGGCCGACG
CGCTGGGCTACGTCTTGCTGGCGTTCGCGACGCGAGGCTGGATGGCCTTCCCCATTATGATTCTTCTCGC
TTCCGGCGGCATCGGGATGCCCGCGTTGCAGGCCATGCTGTCCAGGCAGGTAGATGACGACCATCAGGGA
CAGCTTCAAGGATCGCTCGCGGCTCTTACCAGCCAGCAAAAGGCCAGGAACCGTAAAAAGGCCGCGTTGC
TGGCGTTTTTCCATAGGCTCCGCCCCCCTGACGAGCATCACAAAAATCGACGCTCAAGTCAGAGGTGGCG
AAACCCGACAGGACTATAAAGATACCAGGCGTTTCCCCCTGGAAGCTCCCTCGTGCGCTCTCCTGTTCCG
ACCCTGCCGCTTACCGGATACCTGTCCGCCTTTCTCCCTTCGGGAAGCGTGGCGCTTTCTCAATGCTCAC
GCTGTAGGTATCTCAGTTCGGTGTAGGTCGTTCGCTCCAAGCTGGGCTGTGTGCACGAACCCCCCGTTCA
GCCCGACCGCTGCGCCTTATCCGGTAACTATCGTCTTGAGTCCAACCCGGTAAGACACGACTTATCGCCA
CTGGCAGCAGCCACTGGTAACAGGATTAGCAGAGCGAGGTATGTAGGCGGTGCTACAGAGTTCTTGAAGT
GGTGGCCTAACTACGGCTACACTAGAAGGACAGTATTTGGTATCTGCGCTCTGCTGAAGCCAGTTACCTT
CGGAAAAAGAGTTGGTAGCTCTTGATCCGGCAAACAAACCACCGCTGGTAGCGGTGGTTTTTTTGTTTGC
AAGCAGCAGATTACGCGCAGAAAAAAAGGATCTCAAGAAGATCCTTTGATCTTTTCTACGGGGTCTGACG
CTCAGTGGAACGAAAACTCACGTTAAGGGATTTTGGTCATGAGATTATCAAAAAGGATCTTCACCTAGAT
CCTTTTAAATTAAAAATGAAGTTTTAAATCAATCTAAAGTATATATGAGTAAACTTGGTCTGACAGTTAC
CAATGCTTAATCAGTGAGGCACCTATCTCAGCGATCTGTCTATTTCGTTCATCCATAGTTGCCTGACTCC
CCGTCGTGTAGATAACTACGATACGGGAGGGCTTACCATCTGGCCCCAGTGCTGCAATGATACCGCGAGA
CCCACGCTCACCGGCTCCAGATTTATCAGCAATAAACCAGCCAGCCGGAAGGGCCGAGCGCAGAAGTGGT
CCTGCAACTTTATCCGCCTCCATCCAGTCTATTAATTGTTGCCGGGAAGCTAGAGTAAGTAGTTCGCCAG
TTAATAGTTTGCGCAACGTTGTTGCCATTGCTGCAGGCATCGTGGTGTCACGCTCGTCGTTTGGTATGGC
TTCATTCAGCTCCGGTTCCCAACGATCAAGGCGAGTTACATGATCCCCCATGTTGTGCAAAAAAGCGGTT
AGCTCCTTCGGTCCTCCGATCGTTGTCAGAAGTAAGTTGGCCGCAGTGTTATCACTCATGGTTATGGCAG
CACTGCATAATTCTCTTACTGTCATGCCATCCGTAAGATGCTTTTCTGTGACTGGTGAGTACTCAACCAA
GTCATTCTGAGAATAGTGTATGCGGCGACCGAGTTGCTCTTGCCCGGCGTCAACACGGGATAATACCGCG
CCACATAGCAGAACTTTAAAAGTGCTCATCATTGGAAAACGTTCTTCGGGGCGAAAACTCTCAAGGATCT
TACCGCTGTTGAGATCCAGTTCGATGTAACCCACTCGTGCACCCAACTGATCTTCAGCATCTTTTACTTT
CACCAGCGTTTCTGGGTGAGCAAAAACAGGAAGGCAAAATGCCGCAAAAAAGGGAATAAGGGCGACACGG
AAATGTTGAATACTCATACTCTTCCTTTTTCAATATTATTGAAGCATTTATCAGGGTTATTGTCTCATGA
GCGGATACATATTTGAATGTATTTAGAAAAATAAACAAATAGGGGTTCCGCGCACATTTCCCCGAAAAGT
GCCACCTGACGTCTAAGAAACCATTATTATCATGACATTAACCTATAAAAATAGGCGTATCACGAGGCCC
TTTCGT
